>Addgene plasmid #77834 | PMVK gRNA (BRDN0001147660) | addgene full sequence | sequence record 188496 | Addgene Assembled Sequence
CCCGGGTGCAAAGATGGATAAAGTTTTAAACAGAGAGGAATCTTTGCAGCTAATGGACCTTCTAGGTCTT
GAAAGGAGTGGGAATTGGCTCCGGTGCCCGTCAGTGGGCAGAGCGCACATCGCCCACAGTCCCCGAGAAG
TTGGGGGGAGGGGTCGGCAATTGATCCGGTGCCTAGAGAAGGTGGCGCGGGGTAAACTGGGAAAGTGATG
TCGTGTACTGGCTCCGCCTTTTTCCCGAGGGTGGGGGAGAACCGTATATAAGTGCAGTAGTCGCCGTGAA
CGTTCTTTTTCGCAACGGGTTTGCCGCCAGAACACAGGTAAGTGCCGTGTGTGGTTCCCGCGGGCCTGGC
CTCTTTACGGGTTATGGCCCTTGCGTGCCTTGAATTACTTCCACCTGGCTGCAGTACGTGATTCTTGATC
CCGAGCTTCGGGTTGGAAGTGGGTGGGAGAGTTCGAGGCCTTGCGCTTAAGGAGCCCCTTCGCCTCGTGC
TTGAGTTGAGGCCTGGCCTGGGCGCTGGGGCCGCCGCGTGCGAATCTGGTGGCACCTTCGCGCCTGTCTC
GCTGCTTTCGATAAGTCTCTAGCCATTTAAAATTTTTGATGACCTGCTGCGACGCTTTTTTTCTGGCAAG
ATAGTCTTGTAAATGCGGGCCAAGATCTGCACACTGGTATTTCGGTTTTTGGGGCCGCGGGCGGCGACGG
GGCCCGTGCGTCCCAGCGCACATGTTCGGCGAGGCGGGGCCTGCGAGCGCGGCCACCGAGAATCGGACGG
GGGTAGTCTCAAGCTGGCCGGCCTGCTCTGGTGCCTGGCCTCGCGCCGCCGTGTATCGCCCCGCCCTGGG
CGGCAAGGCTGGCCCGGTCGGCACCAGTTGCGTGAGCGGAAAGATGGCCGCTTCCCGGCCCTGCTGCAGG
GAGCTCAAAATGGAGGACGCGGCGCTCGGGAGAGCGGGCGGGTGAGTCACCCACACAAAGGAAAAGGGCC
TTTCCGTCCTCAGCCGTCGCTTCATGTGACTCCACGGAGTACCGGGCGCCGTCCAGGCACCTCGATTAGT
TCTCGAGCTTTTGGAGTACGTCGTCTTTAGGTTGGGGGGAGGGGTTTTATGCGATGGAGTTTCCCCACAC
TGAGTGGGTGGAGACTGAAGTTAGGCCAGCTTGGCACTTGATGTAATTCTCCTTGGAATTTGCCCTTTTT
GAGTTTGGATCTTGGTTCATTCTCAAGCCTCAGACAGTGGTTCAAAGTTTTTTTCTTCCATTTCAGGTGT
CGTGACGTACGGCCACCATGACCGAGTACAAGCCCACGGTGCGCCTCGCCACCCGCGACGACGTCCCCAG
GGCCGTACGCACCCTCGCCGCCGCGTTCGCCGACTACCCCGCCACGCGCCACACCGTCGATCCGGACCGC
CACATCGAGCGGGTCACCGAGCTGCAAGAACTCTTCCTCACGCGCGTCGGGCTCGACATCGGCAAGGTGT
GGGTCGCGGACGACGGCGCCGCCGTGGCGGTCTGGACCACGCCGGAGAGCGTCGAAGCGGGGGCGGTGTT
CGCCGAGATCGGCCCGCGCATGGCCGAGTTGAGCGGTTCCCGGCTGGCCGCGCAGCAACAGATGGAAGGC
CTCCTGGCGCCGCACCGGCCCAAGGAGCCCGCGTGGTTCCTGGCCACCGTCGGAGTCTCGCCCGACCACC
AGGGCAAGGGTCTGGGCAGCGCCGTCGTGCTCCCCGGAGTGGAGGCGGCCGAGCGCGCCGGGGTGCCCGC
CTTCCTGGAGACCTCCGCGCCCCGCAACCTCCCCTTCTACGAGCGGCTCGGCTTCACCGTCACCGCCGAC
GTCGAGGTGCCCGAAGGACCGCGCACCTGGTGCATGACCCGCAAGCCCGGTGCCTGAACGCGTTAAGTCG
ACAATCAACCTCTGGATTACAAAATTTGTGAAAGATTGACTGGTATTCTTAACTATGTTGCTCCTTTTAC
GCTATGTGGATACGCTGCTTTAATGCCTTTGTATCATGCTATTGCTTCCCGTATGGCTTTCATTTTCTCC
TCCTTGTATAAATCCTGGTTGCTGTCTCTTTATGAGGAGTTGTGGCCCGTTGTCAGGCAACGTGGCGTGG
TGTGCACTGTGTTTGCTGACGCAACCCCCACTGGTTGGGGCATTGCCACCACCTGTCAGCTCCTTTCCGG
GACTTTCGCTTTCCCCCTCCCTATTGCCACGGCGGAACTCATCGCCGCCTGCCTTGCCCGCTGCTGGACA
GGGGCTCGGCTGTTGGGCACTGACAATTCCGTGGTGTTGTCGGGGAAATCATCGTCCTTTCCTTGGCTGC
TCGCCTGTGTTGCCACCTGGATTCTGCGCGGGACGTCCTTCTGCTACGTCCCTTCGGCCCTCAATCCAGC
GGACCTTCCTTCCCGCGGCCTGCTGCCGGCTCTGCGGCCTCTTCCGCGTCTTCGCCTTCGCCCTCAGACG
AGTCGGATCTCCCTTTGGGCCGCCTCCCCGCGTCGACTTTAAGACCAATGACTTACAAGGCAGCTGTAGA
TCTTAGCCACTTTTTAAAAGAAAAGGGGGGACTGGAAGGGCTAATTCACTCCCAACGAAGACAAGATCTG
CTTTTTGCTTGTACTGGGTCTCTCTGGTTAGACCAGATCTGAGCCTGGGAGCTCTCTGGCTAACTAGGGA
ACCCACTGCTTAAGCCTCAATAAAGCTTGCCTTGAGTGCTTCAAGTAGTGTGTGCCCGTCTGTTGTGTGA
CTCTGGTAACTAGAGATCCCTCAGACCCTTTTAGTCAGTGTGGAAAATCTCTAGCAGTACGTATAGTAGT
TCATGTCATCTTATTATTCAGTATTTATAACTTGCAAAGAAATGAATATCAGAGAGTGAGAGGAACTTGT
TTATTGCAGCTTATAATGGTTACAAATAAAGCAATAGCATCACAAATTTCACAAATAAAGCATTTTTTTC
ACTGCATTCTAGTTGTGGTTTGTCCAAACTCATCAATGTATCTTATCATGTCTGGCTCTAGCTATCCCGC
CCCTAACTCCGCCCATCCCGCCCCTAACTCCGCCCAGTTCCGCCCATTCTCCGCCCCATGGCTGACTAAT
TTTTTTTATTTATGCAGAGGCCGAGGCCGCCTCGGCCTCTGAGCTATTCCAGAAGTAGTGAGGAGGCTTT
TTTGGAGGCCTAGGGACGTACCCAATTCGCCCTATAGTGAGTCGTATTACGCGCGCTCACTGGCCGTCGT
TTTACAACGTCGTGACTGGGAAAACCCTGGCGTTACCCAACTTAATCGCCTTGCAGCACATCCCCCTTTC
GCCAGCTGGCGTAATAGCGAAGAGGCCCGCACCGATCGCCCTTCCCAACAGTTGCGCAGCCTGAATGGCG
AATGGG
[124 nt withheld, positions 3367-3490]
C
[91 nt withheld, positions 3492-3582]
A
[49 nt withheld, positions 3584-3632]
CCTTTGACGTTGGAGTCCACGTTCTTT
[37 nt withheld, positions 3660-3696]
ACCCTATCTCGGTCTATTCTTTTGATTTATAAGGGATTTTGCCGATTTCGGCCTATTGGTTAAAAAATGA
GCTGATTTAACAAAAATTTAACGCGAATTTTAACAAAATATTAACGCTTACAATTTAGGTGGCACTTTTC
GGGGAAATGTGCGCGGAACCCCTATTTGTTTATTTTTCTAAATACATTCAAATATGTATCCGCTCATGAG
ACAATAACCCTGATAAATGCTTCAATAATATTGAAAAAGGAAGAGTATGAGTATTCAACATTTCCGTGTC
GCCCTTATTCCCTTTTTTGCGGCATTTTGCCTTCCTGTTTTTGCTCACCCAGAAACGCTGGTGAAAGTAA
AAGATGCTGAAGATCAGTTGGGTGCACGAGTGGGTTACATCGAACTGGATCTCAACAGCGGTAAGATCCT
TGAGAGTTTTCGCCCCGAAGAACGTTTTCCAATGATGAGCACTTTTAAAGTTCTGCTATGTGGCGCGGTA
TTATCCCGTATTGACGCCGGGCAAGAGCAACTCGGTCGCCGCATACACTATTCTCAGAATGACTTGGTTG
AGTACTCACCAGTCACAGAAAAGCATCTTACGGATGGCATGACAGTAAGAGAATTATGCAGTGCTGCCAT
AACCATGAGTGATAACACTGCGGCCAACTTACTTCTGACAACGATCGGAGGACCGAAGGAGCTAACCGCT
TTTTTGCACAACATGGGGGATCATGTAACTCGCCTTGATCGTTGGGAACCGGAGCTGAATGAAGCCATAC
CAAACGACGAGCGTGACACCACGATGCCTGTAGCAATGGCAACAACGTTGCGCAAACTATTAACTGGCGA
ACTACTTACTCTAGCTTCCCGGCAACAATTAATAGACTGGATGGAGGCGGATAAAGTTGCAGGACCACTT
CTGCGCTCGGCCCTTCCGGCTGGCTGGTTTATTGCTGATAAATCTGGAGCCGGTGAGCGTGGGTCTCGCG
GTATCATTGCAGCACTGGGGCCAGATGGTAAGCCCTCCCGTATCGTAGTTATCTACACGACGGGGAGTCA
GGCAACTATGGATGAACGAAATAGACAGATCGCTGAGATAGGTGCCTCACTGATTAAGCATTGGTAACTG
TCAGACCAAGTTTACTCATATATACTTTAGATTGATTTAAAACTTCATTTTTAATTTAAAAGGATCTAGG
TGAAGATCCTTTTTGATAATCTCATGACCAAAATCCCTTAACGTGAGTTTTCGTTCCACTGAGCGTCAGA
CCCCGTAGAAAAGATCAAAGGATCTTCTTGAGATCCTTTTTTTCTGCGCGTAATCTGCTGCTTGCAAACA
AAAAAACCACCGCTACCAGCGGTGGTTTGTTTGCCGGATCAAGAGCTACCAACTCTTTTTCCGAAGGTAA
CTGGCTTCAGCAGAGCGCAGATACCAAATACTGTTCTTCTAGTGTAGCCGTAGTTAGGCCACCACTTCAA
GAACTCTGTAGCACCGCCTACATACCTCGCTCTGCTAATCCTGTTACCAGTGGCTGCTGCCAGTGGCGAT
AAGTCGTGTCTTACCGGGTTGGACTCAAGACGATAGTTACCGGATAAGGCGCAGCGGTCGGGCTGAACGG
GGGGTTCGTGCACACAGCCCAGCTTGGAGCGAACGACCTACACCGAACTGAGATACCTACAGCGTGAGCT
ATGAGAAAGCGCCACGCTTCCCGAAGGGAGAAAGGCGGACAGGTATCCGGTAAGCGGCAGGGTCGGAACA
GGAGAGCGCACGAGGGAGCTTCCAGGGGGAAACGCCTGGTATCTTTATAGTCCTGTCGGGTTTCGCCACC
TCTGACTTGAGCGTCGATTTTTGTGATGCTCGTCAGGGGGGCGGAGCCTATGGAAAAACGCCAGCAACGC
GGCCTTTTTACGGTTCCTGGCCTTTTGCTGGCCTTTTGCTCACATGTTCTTTCCTGCGTTATCCCCTGAT
TCTGTGGATAACCGTATTACCGCCTTTGAGTGAGCTGATACCGCTCGCCGCAGCCGAACGACCGAGCGCA
GCGAGTCAGTGAGCGAGGAAGCGGAAGAGCGCCCAATACGCAAACCGCCTCTCCCCGCGCGTTGGCCGAT
TCATTAATGCAGCTGGCACGACAGGTTTCCCGACTGGAAAGCGGGCAGTGAGCGCAACGCAATTAATGTG
AGTTAGCTCACTCATTAGGCACCCCAGGCTTTACACTTTATGCTTCCGGCTCGTATGTTGTGTGGAATTG
TGAGCGGATAACAATTTCACACAGGAAACAGCTATGACCATGATTACGCCAAGCGCGCAATTAACCCTCA
CTAAAGGGAACAAAAGCTGGAGCTGCAAGCTTAATGTAGTCTTATGCAATACTCTTGTAGTCTTGCAACA
TGGTAACGATGAGTTAGCAACATGCCTTACAAGGAGAGAAAAAGCACCGTGCATGCCGATTGGTGGAAGT
AAGGTGGTACGATCGTGCCTTATTAGGAAGGCAACAGACGGGTCTGACATGGATTGGACGAACCACTGAA
TTGCCGCATTGCAGAGATATTGTATTTAAGTGCCTAGCTCGATACATAAACGGGTCTCTCTGGTTAGACC
AGATCTGAGCCTGGGAGCTCTCTGGCTAACTAGGGAACCCACTGCTTAAGCCTCAATAAAGCTTGCCTTG
AGTGCTTCAAGTAGTGTGTGCCCGTCTGTTGTGTGACTCTGGTAACTAGAGATCCCTCAGACCCTTTTAG
TCAGTGTGGAAAATCTCTAGCAGTGGCGCCCGAACAGGGACTTGAAAGCGAAAGGGAAACCAGAGGAGCT
CTCTCGACGCAGGACTCGGCTTGCTGAAGCGCGCACGGCAAGAGGCGAGGGGCGGCGACTGGTGAGTACG
CCAAAAATTTTGACTAGCGGAGGCTAGAAGGAGAGAGATGGGTGCGAGAGCGTCAGTATTAAGCGGGGGA
GAATTAGATCGCGATGGGAAAAAATTCGGTTAAGGCCAGGGGGAAAGAAAAAATATAAATTAAAACATAT
AGTATGGGCAAGCAGGGAGCTAGAACGATTCGCAGTTAATCCTGGCCTGTTAGAAACATCAGAAGGCTGT
AGACAAATACTGGGACAGCTACAACCATCCCTTCAGACAGGATCAGAAGAACTTAGATCATTATATAATA
CAGTAGCAACCCTCTATTGTGTGCATCAAAGGATAGAGATAAAAGACACCAAGGAAGCTTTAGACAAGAT
AGAGGAAGAGCAAAACAAAAGTAAGACCACCGCACAGCAAGCGGCCGCTGATCTTCAGACCTGGAGGAGG
AGATATGAGGGACAATTGGAGAAGTGAATTATATAAATATAAAGTAGTAAAAATTGAACCATTAGGAGTA
GCACCCACCAAGGCAAAGAGAAGAGTGGTGCAGAGAGAAAAAAGAGCAGTGGGAATAGGAGCTTTGTTCC
TTGGGTTCTTGGGAGCAGCAGGAAGCACTATGGGCGCAGCGTCAATGACGCTGACGGTACAGGCCAGACA
ATTATTGTCTGGTATAGTGCAGCAGCAGAACAATTTGCTGAGGGCTATTGAGGCGCAACAGCATCTGTTG
CAACTCACAGTCTGGGGCATCAAGCAGCTCCAGGCAAGAATCCTGGCTGTGGAAAGATACCTAAAGGATC
AACAGCTCCTGGGGATTTGGGGTTGCTCTGGAAAACTCATTTGCACCACTGCTGTGCCTTGGAATGCTAG
TTGGAGTAATAAATCTCTGGAACAGATTTGGAATCACACGACCTGGATGGAGTGGGACAGAGAAATTAAC
AATTACACAAGCTTAATACACTCCTTAATTGAAGAATCGCAAAACCAGCAAGAAAAGAATGAACAAGAAT
TATTGGAATTAGATAAATGGGCAAGTTTGTGGAATTGGTTTAACATAACAAATTGGCTGTGGTATATAAA
ATTATTCATAATGATAGTAGGAGGCTTGGTAGGTTTAAGAATAGTTTTTGCTGTACTTTCTATAGTGAAT
AGAGTTAGGCAGGGATATTCACCATTATCGTTTCAGACCCACCTCCCAACCCCGAGGGGACCCAGAGAGG
GCCTATTTCCCATGATTCCTTCATATTTGCATATACGATACAAGGCTGTTAGAGAGATAATTAGAATTAA
TTTGACTGTAAACACAAAGATATTAGTACAAAATACGTGACGTAGAAAGTAATAATTTCTTGGGTAGTTT
GCAGTTTTAAAATTATGTTTTAAAATGGACTATCATATGCTTACCGTAACTTGAAAGTATTTCGATTTCT
TGGCTTTATATATCTTGTGGAAAGGACGAAACACCGTACTGCTGTTCAGCGGCAAGGTTTTAGAGCTAGA
AATAGCAAGTTAAAATAAGGCTAGTCCGTTATCAACTTGAAAAAGTGGCACCGAGTCGGTGCTTTTTTAA
GCTTGGCGTAACTAGATCTTGAGACAAATGGCAGTATTCATCCACAATTTTAAAAGAAAAGGGGGGATTG
GGGGGTACAGTGCAGGGGAAAGAATAGTAGACATAATAGCAACAGACATACAAACTAAAGAATTACAAAA
ACAAATTACAAAAATTCAAAATTTTCGGGTTTATTACAGGGACAGCAGAGATCCACTTTGGCGCCGGCTC
GAGGGGG
Features (pLannotate 1.2.2; 29 found; start..end, strand, type, name):
     14..80      +  CDS            small t antigen (fragment): SV40 (simian virus 40) small t antigen
    106..317     +  promoter       EF-1α core promoter: core promoter for human elongation factor EF-1α
    318..1256    +  intron         EF-1α intron A: intron upstream of the start codon of human EF-1α
   1278..1877    +  CDS            PuroR (fragment): puromycin N-acetyltransferase; pac from Streptomyces; confers resistance to puromycin
   1893..2481    +  misc_feature   WPRE: woodchuck hepatitis virus posttranscriptional regulatory element
   2532..2551    +  misc_feature   cPPT/CTS (fragment): central polypurine tract and central termination sequence of HIV-1
   2553..2786    +  LTR            3' LTR (ΔU3): self-inactivating 3' long terminal repeat (LTR) from HIV-1
   2864..2985    +  polyA_signal   SV40 poly(A) signal: SV40 polyadenylation signal
   3025..3160    +  rep_origin     SV40 ori: SV40 origin of replication
   3181..3199    -  promoter       T7 promoter: promoter for bacteriophage T7 RNA polymerase
   3207..3362    +  CDS            lacZα (fragment): LacZα fragment of β-galactosidase; lacZ fragment
   3367..3795    +  rep_origin     f1 ori (sequence partly withheld): f1 bacteriophage origin of replication; arrow indicates direction of (+) strand synthesis
   3848..3952    +  promoter       AmpR promoter: bla
   3953..4813    +  CDS            AmpR: β-lactamase; bla; confers resistance to ampicillin, carbenicillin, and related antibiotics
   4984..5572    +  rep_origin     ori: high-copy-number ColE1/pMB1/pBR322/pUC origin of replication
   5755..5847    +  CDS            lacI (fragment): lac repressor; lacI; The lac repressor binds to the lac operator to inhibit transcription in E. coli. This inhibition can be relieved by adding lactose or isopropyl-β-D-thiogalactopyranoside (IPTG).
   5860..5881    +  protein_bind   CAP binding site: CAP binding activates transcription in the presence of cAMP. E. coli catabolite activator protein
   5896..5926    +  promoter       lac promoter: promoter for the E. coli lac operon
   5934..5950    +  protein_bind   lac operator: The lac repressor binds to the lac operator to inhibit transcription in E. coli. This inhibition can be relieved by adding lactose or isopropyl-β-D-thiogalactopyranoside (IPTG). lac repressor encoded by lacI
   5995..6013    +  promoter       T3 promoter: promoter for bacteriophage T3 RNA polymerase
   6041..6267    +  promoter       RSV promoter: Rous sarcoma virus enhancer/promoter
   6268..6448    +  LTR            5' LTR (truncated): truncated 5' long terminal repeat (LTR) from HIV-1
   6495..6620    +  misc_feature   HIV-1 Ψ: packaging signal of human immunodeficiency virus type 1
   6604..6967    +  CDS            HIV-1 gag (fragment): gag protein from human immunodeficiency virus 1; gag
   7113..7346    +  misc_feature   RRE: The Rev response element (RRE) of HIV-1 allows for Rev-dependent mRNA export from the nucleus to the cytoplasm.
   7723..7749    +  CDS            Rev (fragment): human immunodeficiency virus 1 (HIV-1) Rev protein; rev; enhances nuclear export of unspliced and incompletely spliced viral mRNAs
   7753..7993    +  promoter       U6 promoter: RNA polymerase III promoter for human U6 snRNA
   8023..8098    +  misc_RNA       gRNA scaffold: guide RNA scaffold for the Streptococcus pyogenes CRISPR/Cas9 system
   8154..8271    +  misc_feature   cPPT/CTS: central polypurine tract and central termination sequence of HIV-1
