[The description below was written by a language model from this plasmid's Addgene catalogue record and pLannotate feature annotations shown in this document.]
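Description:
PMVK gRNA (BRDN0001147660) is a third-generation lentiviral transfer plasmid built on the lentiGuide-Puro backbone that expresses a single CRISPR guide RNA against human PMVK (phosphomevalonate kinase), designed against the NM_006556.3 transcript. It is about 8.3 kb and is maintained in E. coli at high copy through a ColE1/pUC-type origin with ampicillin selection from the β-lactamase gene. An f1 origin, an SV40 origin and remnants of the lac region and T7/T3 promoters are backbone carry-overs.

The viral genome is transcribed in packaging cells from an RSV promoter fused to a truncated HIV-1 5' LTR, which removes the need for Tat. It carries the Ψ packaging signal with a partial gag sequence, the Rev response element for Rev-dependent nuclear export, a cPPT/CTS to aid nuclear import, and a ΔU3 self-inactivating 3' LTR followed by an SV40 polyadenylation signal. Two expression units lie between the LTRs. A human U6 RNA polymerase III promoter drives the PMVK-specific spacer fused to the Streptococcus pyogenes gRNA scaffold. Downstream, an EF-1α core promoter with its intron A drives puromycin N-acetyltransferase, followed by a WPRE to enhance transcript expression, allowing puromycin selection of transduced mammalian cells.

The plasmid does not encode Cas9, so it is meant to be used with a separate Cas9 lentivector or in cells already expressing Cas9, where the guide directs cleavage at the PMVK locus for gene knockout. According to the depositor comments, it is associated with a human kinome gRNA library whose guides were designed using optimized rules for on-target activity and reduced off-target effects.
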