Addgene plasmid #77834: PMVK gRNA (BRDN0001147660)
Purpose: 3rd generation lentiviral gRNA plasmid targeting human PMVK
Depositing lab: John Doench & David Root. Depositing organization: Broad Institute. Publication: Optimized sgRNA design to maximize activity and minimize off-target effects of CRISPR-Cas9. Doench JG, Fusi N, Sullender M, Hegde M, Vaimberg EW, Donovan KF, Smith I, Tothova Z, Wilen C, Orchard R, Virgin HW, Listgarten J, Root DE. Nat Biotechnol. 2016 Jan 18. doi: 10.1038/nbt.3437. PubMed 26780180.
Backbone
  Vector backbone: lentiGuide-Puro
  Backbone manufacturer: Zhang Lab (Addgene plasmid # 52963)
  Vector type: Mammalian Expression, Lentiviral, CRISPR
  Selectable markers: Puromycin
Growth in bacteria
  Bacterial resistance: Ampicillin, 100 μg/mL
  Growth temperature: 37°C
  Growth strain: DH5alpha
  Copy number: High Copy
Gene/Insert
  Gene/Insert name: PMVK (alt names: PMVK; NM_006556.3)
  gRNA/shRNA sequence: TACTGCTGTTCAGCGGCAAG
  Species: H. sapiens (human)
  Entrez Gene: PMVK (a.k.a. HUMPMKI, PMK, PMKA, PMKASE, POROK1)
  Promoter: hU6
  Cloning method: Unknown
  Sequencing primers: 5′ U6-F; 3′ pS2-R
Terms and licenses: Academic/Nonprofit Terms; Industry Terms: Not Available to Industry
Depositor comments: The gRNA was designed to target the following Genbank reference sequence(s): NM_006556.3. Note that this plasmid does NOT contain Cas9. It should be used in conjunction with lentiCas9-Blast (Addgene #52962) or otherwise with cell lines already expressing Cas9. Browse the full kinome gRNA library at http://www.addgene.org/pooled-library/broadgpp-human-kinome/ or visit http://www.broadinstitute.org/rnai/public/ for detailed protocols and information.
How to cite: PMVK gRNA (BRDN0001147660) was a gift from John Doench & David Root (Addgene plasmid # 77834 ; http://n2t.net/addgene:77834 ; RRID:Addgene_77834)
