>Addgene plasmid #77834 | PMVK gRNA (BRDN0001147660) | depositor partial sequence | sequence record 145294 | Target Sequence
TACTGCTGTTCAGCGGCAAG
