>Addgene plasmid #77834 | PMVK gRNA (BRDN0001147660) | addgene partial sequence | sequence record 188495 | hU6-F
TAGAAAGTAATAATTTCTTGGGTAGTTTGCAGTTTTAAAATTATGTTTTAAAATGGACTATCATATGCTT
ACCGTAACTTGAAAGTATTTCGATTTCTTGGCTTTATATATCTTGTGGAAAGGACGAAACACCGTACTGC
TGTTCAGCGGCAAGGTTTTAGAGCTAGAAATAGCAAGTTAAAATAAGGCTAGTCCGTTATCAACTTGAAA
AAGTGGCACCGAGTCGGTGCTTTTTTAAGCTTGGCGTAACTAGATCTTGAGACAAATGGCAGTATTCATC
CACAATTTTAAAAGAAAAGGGGGGATTGGGGGGTACAGTGCAGGGGAAAGAATAGTAGACATAATAGCAA
CAGACATACAAACTAAAGAATTACAAAAACAAATTACAAAAATTCAAAATTTTCGGGTTTATTACAGGGA
CAGCAGAGATCCACTTTGGCGCCGGCTCGAGGGGGCCCGGGTGCAAAGATGGATAAAGTTTTAAACAGAG
AGGAATCTTTGCAGCTAATGGACCTTCTAGGTCTTGAAAGGAGTGGGAATTGGCTCCGGTGCCCGTCAGT
GGGCAGAGCG
